Addgene plasmid #187980: GFAP-Lyn-mCherry-pHluorin
Purpose: Membrane targeted cytoplasmic fluorescent pH sensor
Depositing lab: Chris Dulla. Depositing organization: Tufts University. Publication: Neuronal activity drives pathway-specific depolarization of peripheral astrocyte processes. Armbruster M, Naskar S, Garcia JP, Sommer M, Kim E, Adam Y, Haydon PG, Boyden ES, Cohen AE, Dulla CG. Nat Neurosci. 2022 May;25(5):607-616. doi: 10.1038/s41593-022-01049-x. Epub 2022 Apr 28. PubMed 35484406.
Backbone
  Vector backbone: AAV Vector Biolabs
  Vector type: AAV
Growth in bacteria
  Bacterial resistance: Ampicillin, 100 μg/mL
  Growth temperature: 37°C
  Growth strain: NEB Stable
  Copy number: Unknown
Gene/Insert
  Gene/Insert name: Lyn-mcherry-pHluorin
Terms and licenses: Academic/Nonprofit Terms; Industry Terms: Not Available to Industry
How to cite: GFAP-Lyn-mCherry-pHluorin was a gift from Chris Dulla (Addgene plasmid # 187980 ; http://n2t.net/addgene:187980 ; RRID:Addgene_187980)
