[The description below was written by a language model from this plasmid's Addgene catalogue record and pLannotate feature annotations shown in this document.]
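Description:
GFAP-Lyn-mCherry-pHluorin is an AAV transfer plasmid of about 6.2 kb, built on a commercial AAV backbone, that encodes a membrane-anchored fluorescent sensor of cytoplasmic pH. It is propagated in E. coli under ampicillin selection (AmpR with its own promoter) from a high-copy ColE1/pUC-type origin, and the backbone also carries an f1 phage origin. AAV2 inverted terminal repeats flank the expression cassette so it can be packaged into recombinant AAV particles. The downstream ITR is annotated in full, while only short ITR fragments were detected at the upstream end. This may reflect the difficulty of sequencing these repeats. The listed recombination-deficient growth strain is consistent with the need to keep ITRs stable.

The annotated payload is an mCherry coding sequence followed closely by superecliptic pHluorin and then a V5 epitope tag, with a WPRE and a bovine growth hormone polyadenylation signal downstream to boost transcript stability and expression. Superecliptic pHluorin is a GFP variant that is bright at neutral pH and dims on acidification, whereas mCherry is comparatively acid-insensitive, so the fusion could plausibly support a green-to-red ratiometric readout, although the record does not state this. The name indicates a Lyn-derived membrane-targeting motif at the N-terminus, which would tether the sensor to the inner face of the plasma membrane, and a GFAP promoter for astrocyte-directed expression. Neither element is annotated in the feature table, though roughly 900 nt of unannotated sequence lies upstream of mCherry where they would be expected. The associated publication concerns astrocyte processes, consistent with use for imaging near-membrane pH in astrocytes.
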