Features (pLannotate 1.2.2; 16 found; start..end, strand, type, name):
     12..39      +  repeat_region  AAV2 ITR (fragment): inverted terminal repeat of adeno-associated virus serotype 2 inverted
     68..95      +  repeat_region  AAV2 ITR (fragment): inverted terminal repeat of adeno-associated virus serotype 2 inverted
   1002..1709    +  CDS            mCherry: mCherry is a basic (constitutively fluorescent) red fluorescent protein published in 2004, derived from Discosoma sp.. It is reported to be a very rapidly-maturing monomer with low acid sensitivity.
   1722..2438    +  CDS            superecliptic pHluorin: pH-sensitive mutant of green fluorescent protein (Ng et al., 2002) excited strongly by blue light at neutral pH but minimally fluorescent at acidic pH
   2471..2512    +  CDS            V5 tag: epitope tag from simian virus 5
   2530..3118    +  misc_feature   WPRE: woodchuck hepatitis virus posttranscriptional regulatory element
   3189..3413    +  polyA_signal   bGH poly(A) signal: bovine growth hormone polyadenylation signal
   3417..3435    +  promoter       SV40 promoter (fragment): SV40 enhancer and early promoter
   3498..3638    +  repeat_region  AAV2 ITR: inverted terminal repeat of adeno-associated virus serotype 2 inverted
   3643..3694    -  misc_feature   bom (fragment): basis of mobility region from pBR322
   3713..4168    +  rep_origin     f1 ori (sequence partly withheld): f1 bacteriophage origin of replication; arrow indicates direction of (+) strand synthesis
   4169..4218    -  misc_feature   bom (fragment): basis of mobility region from pBR322
   4320..4355    -  CDS            rop (fragment): Rop protein, which maintains plasmids at low copy number; rop
   4450..4554    +  promoter       AmpR promoter: bla
   4555..5415    +  CDS            AmpR: β-lactamase; bla; confers resistance to ampicillin, carbenicillin, and related antibiotics
   5586..6174    +  rep_origin     ori: high-copy-number ColE1/pMB1/pBR322/pUC origin of replication
>Addgene plasmid #187980 | GFAP-Lyn-mCherry-pHluorin | addgene full sequence | sequence record 369487 | Addgene NGS Result
CCTGCAGGCAGCTGCGCGCTCGCTCGCTCACTGAGGCCGCCCGGGCGTCGGGCGACCTTTGGTCGCCCGG
CCTCAGTGAGCGAGCGAGCGCGCAGAGAGGGAGTGGCCAACTCCATCACTAGGGGTTCCTGCGGCAATTC
AGTCGATAACTATAACGGTCCTAAGGTAGCGATTTAAATACGCGCTCTCTTAAGGTAGCCCCGGGACGCG
TCAATTGAGAACATATCCTGGTGTGGAGTAGGGGACGCTGCTCTGACAGAGGCTCGGGGGCCTGAGCTGG
CTCTGTGAGCTGGGGAGGAGGCAGACAGCCAGGCCTTGTCTGCAAGCAGACCTGGCAGCATTGGGCTGGC
CGCCCCCCAGGGCCTCCTCTTCATGCCCAGTGAATGACTCACCTTGGCACAGACACAATGTTCGGGGTGG
GCACAGTGCCTGCTTCCCGCCGCACCCCAGCCCCCCTCAAATGCCTTCCGAGAAGCCCATTGAGCAGGGG
GCTTGCATTGCACCCCAGCCTGACAGCCTGGCATCTTGGGATAAAAGCAGCACAGCCCCCTAGGGGCTGC
CCTTGCTGTGTGGCGCCACCGGCGGTGGAGAACAAGGCTCTATTCAGCCTGTGCCCAGGAAAGGGGATCA
GGGGATGCCCAGGCATGGACAGTGGGTGGCAGGGGGGGAGAGGAGGGCTGTCTGCTTCCCAGAAGTCCAA
GGACACAAATGGGTGAGGGGACTGGAGGGGAGCTCTCCCCATAGCTGGGCTGCGGCCCAACCCCACCCCC
TCAGGCTATGCCAGGGGGTGTTGCCAGGGGCACCCGGGCATCGCCAGTCTAGCCCACTCCTTCATAAAGC
CCTCGCATCCCAGGAGCGAGCAGAGCCAGAGCAGGTTGGAGAGGAGACGCATCACCTCCGCTGCTCGCCG
CTAGCGTTTAAACTTAAGCTTGGTACCGAGCTCGGATCTCGAGAGAAATATGGGATGTATTAAATCAAAA
AGGAAAGACGGGAGAATTCCCATGGTGAGCAAGGGCGAGGAGGATAACATGGCCATCATCAAGGAGTTCA
TGCGCTTCAAGGTGCACATGGAGGGCTCCGTGAACGGCCACGAGTTCGAGATCGAGGGCGAGGGCGAGGG
CCGCCCCTACGAGGGCACCCAGACCGCCAAGCTGAAGGTGACCAAGGGTGGCCCCCTGCCCTTCGCCTGG
GACATCCTGTCCCCTCAGTTCATGTACGGCTCCAAGGCCTACGTGAAGCACCCCGCCGACATCCCCGACT
ACTTGAAGCTGTCCTTCCCCGAGGGCTTCAAGTGGGAGCGCGTGATGAACTTCGAGGACGGCGGCGTGGT
GACCGTGACCCAGGACTCCTCCCTGCAGGACGGCGAGTTCATCTACAAGGTGAAGCTGCGCGGCACCAAC
TTCCCCTCCGACGGCCCCGTAATGCAGAAGAAGACCATGGGCTGGGAGGCCTCCTCCGAGCGGATGTACC
CCGAGGACGGCGCCCTGAAGGGCGAGATCAAGCAGAGGCTGAAGCTGAAGGACGGCGGCCACTACGACGC
TGAGGTCAAGACCACCTACAAGGCCAAGAAGCCCGTGCAGCTGCCCGGCGCCTACAACGTCAACATCAAG
TTGGACATCACCTCCCACAACGAGGACTACACCATCGTGGAACAGTACGAACGCGCCGAGGGCCGCCACT
CCACCGGCGGCATGGACGAGCTGTACAAGGGATCCGCCACCATGAGTAAAGGAGAAGAACTTTTCACTGG
AGTTGTCCCAATTCTTGTTGAATTAGATGGTGATGTTAATGGGCACAAATTTTCTGTCAGTGGAGAGGGT
GAAGGTGATGCAACATACGGAAAACTTACCCTTAAATTTATTTGCACTACTGGAAAACTACCTGTTCCTT
GGCCAACACTTGTCACTACTTTAACTTATGGTGTTCAATGCTTTTCAAGATACCCAGATCATATGAAACG
GCATGACTTTTTCAAGAGTGCCATGCCCGAAGGTTATGTACAGGAAAGAACTATATTTTTCAAAGATGAC
GGGAACTACAAGACACGTGCTGAAGTCAAGTTTGAAGGTGATACCCTTGTTAATAGAATCGAGTTAAAAG
GTATTGATTTTAAAGAAGATGGAAACATTCTTGGACACAAATTGGAATACAACTATAACGATCACCAGGT
GTACATCATGGCAGACAAACAAAAGAATGGAATCAAAGCTAACTTCAAAATTAGACACAACATTGAAGAT
GGAGGCGTTCAACTAGCAGACCATTATCAACAAAATACTCCAATTGGCGATGGGCCCGTCCTTTTACCAG
ACAACCATTACCTGTTTACAACTTCTACTCTTTCGAAAGATCCCAACGAAAAGAGAGACCACATGGTCCT
TCTTGAGTTTGTAACAGCTGCTGGGATTACACATGGCATGGATGAACTATACAAATAAAGCGGCCGCTCG
AGTCTAGAGGGCCCTTCGAAGGTAAGCCTATCCCTAACCCTCTCCTCGGTCTCGATTCTACGCGTACCGG
TTAATCGATAATCAACCTCTGGATTACAAAATTTGTGAAAGATTGACTGGTATTCTTAACTATGTTGCTC
CTTTTACGCTATGTGGATACGCTGCTTTAATGCCTTTGTATCATGCTATTGCTTCCCGTATGGCTTTCAT
TTTCTCCTCCTTGTATAAATCCTGGTTGCTGTCTCTTTATGAGGAGTTGTGGCCCGTTGTCAGGCAACGT
GGCGTGGTGTGCACTGTGTTTGCTGACGCAACCCCCACTGGTTGGGGCATTGCCACCACCTGTCAGCTCC
TTTCCGGGACTTTCGCTTTCCCCCTCCCTATTGCCACGGCGGAACTCATCGCCGCCTGCCTTGCCCGCTG
CTGGACAGGGGCTCGGCTGTTGGGCACTGACAATTCCGTGGTGTTGTCGGGGAAATCATCGTCCTTTCCT
TGGCTGCTCGCCTGTGTTGCCACCTGGATTCTGCGCGGGACGTCCTTCTGCTACGTCCCTTCGGCCCTCA
ATCCAGCGGACCTTCCTTCCCGCGGCCTGCTGCCGGCTCTGCGGCCTCTTCCGCGTCTTCGCCTTCGCCC
TCAGACGAGTCGGATCTCCCTTTGGGCCGCCTCCCCGCATCGAAACCCGCTGATCAGCCGGTCATCATCA
CCATCACCATTGAGTTTAAACCCGCTGATCAGCCTCGACTGTGCCTTCTAGTTGCCAGCCATCTGTTGTT
TGCCCCTCCCCCGTGCCTTCCTTGACCCTGGAAGGTGCCACTCCCACTGTCCTTTCCTAATAAAATGAGG
AAATTGCATCGCATTGTCTGAGTAGGTGTCATTCTATTCTGGGGGGTGGGGTGGGGCAGGACAGCAAGGG
GGAGGATTGGGAAGACAATAGCAGGCATGCTGGGGATGCGGTGGGCTCTATGGCTTCTGAGGCGGAAAGA
ACCAGATCCTCTCTTAAGGTAGCATCGAGATTTAAATTAGGGATAACAGGGTAATGGCGCGGGCCGCAGG
AACCCCTAGTGATGGAGTTGGCCACTCCCTCTCTGCGCGCTCGCTCGCTCACTGAGGCCGGGCGACCAAA
GGTCGCCCGACGCCCGGGCTTTGCCCGGGCGGCCTCAGTGAGCGAGCGAGCGCGCAGCTGCCTGCAGGGG
CGCCTGATGCGGTATTTTCTCCTTACGCATCTGTGCGGTATTTCACACCGCATA
[95 nt withheld, positions 3695-3789]
T
[46 nt withheld, positions 3791-3836]
C
[141 nt withheld, positions 3838-3978]
CCTTTGACGTTGGAGTCCACGTTCTTT
[37 nt withheld, positions 4006-4042]
ACTCTATCTCGGGCTATTCTTTTGATTTATAAGGGATTTTGCCGATTTCGGTCTATTGGTTAAAAAATGA
GCTGATTTAACAAAAATTTAACGCGAATTTTAACAAAATATTAACGTTTACAATTTTATGGTGCACTCTC
AGTACAATCTGCTCTGATGCCGCATAGTTAAGCCAGCCCCGACACCCGCCAACACCCGCTGACGCGCCCT
GACGGGCTTGTCTGCTCCCGGCATCCGCTTACAGACAAGCTGTGACCGTCTCCGGGAGCTGCATGTGTCA
GAGGTTTTCACCGTCATCACCGAAACGCGCGAGACGAAAGGGCCTCGTGATACGCCTATTTTTATAGGTT
AATGTCATGATAATAATGGTTTCTTAGACGTCAGGTGGCACTTTTCGGGGAAATGTGCGCGGAACCCCTA
TTTGTTTATTTTTCTAAATACATTCAAATATGTATCCGCTCATGAGACAATAACCCTGATAAATGCTTCA
ATAATATTGAAAAAGGAAGAGTATGAGTATTCAACATTTCCGTGTCGCCCTTATTCCCTTTTTTGCGGCA
TTTTGCCTTCCTGTTTTTGCTCACCCAGAAACGCTGGTGAAAGTAAAAGATGCTGAAGATCAGTTGGGTG
CACGAGTGGGTTACATCGAACTGGATCTCAACAGCGGTAAGATCCTTGAGAGTTTTCGCCCCGAAGAACG
TTTTCCAATGATGAGCACTTTTAAAGTTCTGCTATGTGGCGCGGTATTATCCCGTATTGACGCCGGGCAA
GAGCAACTCGGTCGCCGCATACACTATTCTCAGAATGACTTGGTTGAGTACTCACCAGTCACAGAAAAGC
ATCTTACGGATGGCATGACAGTAAGAGAATTATGCAGTGCTGCCATAACCATGAGTGATAACACTGCGGC
CAACTTACTTCTGACAACGATCGGAGGACCGAAGGAGCTAACCGCTTTTTTGCACAACATGGGGGATCAT
GTAACTCGCCTTGATCGTTGGGAACCGGAGCTGAATGAAGCCATACCAAACGACGAGCGTGACACCACGA
TGCCTGTAGCAATGGCAACAACGTTGCGCAAACTATTAACTGGCGAACTACTTACTCTAGCTTCCCGGCA
ACAATTAATAGACTGGATGGAGGCGGATAAAGTTGCAGGACCACTTCTGCGCTCGGCCCTTCCGGCTGGC
TGGTTTATTGCTGATAAATCTGGAGCCGGTGAGCGTGGGTCTCGCGGTATCATTGCAGCACTGGGGCCAG
ATGGTAAGCCCTCCCGTATCGTAGTTATCTACACGACGGGGAGTCAGGCAACTATGGATGAACGAAATAG
ACAGATCGCTGAGATAGGTGCCTCACTGATTAAGCATTGGTAACTGTCAGACCAAGTTTACTCATATATA
CTTTAGATTGATTTAAAACTTCATTTTTAATTTAAAAGGATCTAGGTGAAGATCCTTTTTGATAATCTCA
TGACCAAAATCCCTTAACGTGAGTTTTCGTTCCACTGAGCGTCAGACCCCGTAGAAAAGATCAAAGGATC
TTCTTGAGATCCTTTTTTTCTGCGCGTAATCTGCTGCTTGCAAACAAAAAAACCACCGCTACCAGCGGTG
GTTTGTTTGCCGGATCAAGAGCTACCAACTCTTTTTCCGAAGGTAACTGGCTTCAGCAGAGCGCAGATAC
CAAATACTGTTCTTCTAGTGTAGCCGTAGTTAGGCCACCACTTCAAGAACTCTGTAGCACCGCCTACATA
CCTCGCTCTGCTAATCCTGTTACCAGTGGCTGCTGCCAGTGGCGATAAGTCGTGTCTTACCGGGTTGGAC
TCAAGACGATAGTTACCGGATAAGGCGCAGCGGTCGGGCTGAACGGGGGGTTCGTGCACACAGCCCAGCT
TGGAGCGAACGACCTACACCGAACTGAGATACCTACAGCGTGAGCTATGAGAAAGCGCCACGCTTCCCGA
AGGGAGAAAGGCGGACAGGTATCCGGTAAGCGGCAGGGTCGGAACAGGAGAGCGCACGAGGGAGCTTCCA
GGGGGAAACGCCTGGTATCTTTATAGTCCTGTCGGGTTTCGCCACCTCTGACTTGAGCGTCGATTTTTGT
GATGCTCGTCAGGGGGGCGGAGCCTATGGAAAAACGCCAGCAACGCGGCCTTTTTACGGTTCCTGGCCTT
TTGCTGGCCTTTTGCTCACATGT
